>Addgene plasmid #159886 | pCFJ1117 - [4-1] - Promoter - Psmu-1(no_atg) | addgene full sequence | sequence record 319311 | Addgene NGS Result
CTTTCCTGCGTTATCCCCTGATTCTGTGGATAACCGTATTACCGCCTTTGAGTGAGCTGATACCGCTCGC
CGCAGCCGAACGACCGAGCGCAGCGAGTCAGTGAGCGAGGAAGCGGAAGAGCGCCCAATACGCAAACCGC
CTCTCCCCGCGCGTTGGCCGATTCATTAATGCAGCTGGCACGACAGGTTTCCCGACTGGAAAGCGGGCAG
TGAGCGCAACGCAATTAATACGCGTACCGCTAGCCAGGAAGAGTTTGTAGAAACGCAAAAAGGCCATCCG
TCAGGATGGCCTTCTGCTTAGTTTGATGCCTGGCAGTTTATGGCGGGCGTCCTGCCCGCCACCCTCCGGG
CCGTTGCTTCACAACGTTCAAATCCGCTCCCGGCGGATTTGTCCTACTCAGGAGAGCGTTCACCGACAAA
CAACAGATAAAACGAAAGGCCCAGTCTTCCGACTGAGCCTTTCGTTTTATTTGATGCCTGGCAGTTCCCT
ACTCTCGCGTTAACGCTAGCATGGATGTTTTCCCAGTCACGACGTTGTAAAACGACGGCCAGTCTTAAGC
TCGGGCCCGAGTTAACGCTACCATGGAGCTCCAAATAATGATTTTATTTTGACTGATAGTGACCTGTTCG
TTGCAACAAATTGATAAGCAATGCTTTTTTATAATGCCAACTTTGTATAGAAAAGTTGAAATTTTTCAGG
CGGGAAGTGGCTTCGGTGCGTTCAACAAACGCGCTTTTGACTCGCTAGCCGGATCCGGCTTCAGCGGTTT
TGACAAAAGAGCTTTCGATTCACTGGCTGGACAAGGTTTTACTGGATTTGAGAAACGCGCCTTTGATACA
GTGGTACGGTTTTCGGTGGAAATTCCAGTTTTTCGAATTTTCAATAATTTTCAGAGCACGTCAGGCTTTG
ACGATTTCAAATTGTGAAGAGCTCACTGATATTTAAAATTTGGTTCAATTCAAGCACATATTTTTGAGGT
AAGCAACTGATTTTAATGTTGTTAATCAAATGAAAAGTGAAATTTTTGGAATAATTTTTTTTTGTTTTCA
GGTAGCTCCAACGAACGACACACACAAGCCCAGTCCCCCAGTATTCCTGACGACAGCCCCTGCTCACACA
CTTTTTATTATAATTCCTTTTTTTTCAAACTTTTTTTTCAAATTTTATACTTTAATCTCAAAAAACCTAT
TCATACGAACACAAGTACCGGTGTGCGTGTGTGAGAATAAGAATTTATTTTAAAAAAATAAAGAATGTCG
TCCTGTTTTTTCATATTTATTGAAGAAAATGGAGCTGGAAAAAAATCAATTGTAAAAAACAGAAAAACGT
GCTGATAAAATGCATTGTACGCAAACTGTGGATTTTGAGAACTAACGTAGTCAAGCAAAAATCTCTGGAA
TTTTATCGATTTTTAACGGATAAACTGTTGTTTTTTGTAACTGTGCATGAAAAAAAATCTCAGGCAAAAA
TATTTTCTGAAAAAAAAAGAGTTTAAACACAAATGCAAGTCCACAAAAAACTCCAATTTGAAATTCGCTC
CAAAAACGCAAAACACGCCAAGCGCTCGTGCTGGCGCATTTGCCGATCGCTTCCAAAAAGGCTGGCGCAC
TTCTCGTGTCCGAGGATATTCGAATTTTACACGTCATTTTCAGCCGTTTTTCACCGAATTTTCGCTGAAA
ACAAGTTTGTACAAAAAAGTTGAACGAGAAACGTAAAATGATATAAATATCAATATATTAAATTAGATTT
TGCATAAAAAACAGACTACATAATACTGTAAAACACAACATATGCAGTCACTATGAACCAACTACTTAGA
TGGTATTAGTGACCTGTAGAATTCGAGCTCTAGAGCTGCAGGGCGGCCGCGATATCCCCTATAGTGAGTC
GTATTACATGGTCATAGCTGTTTCCTGGCAGCTCTGGCCCGTGTCTCAAAATCTCTGATGTTACATTGCA
CAAGATAAAAATATATCATCATGAACAATAAAACTGTCTGCTTACATAAACAGTAATACAAGGGGTGTTA
TGAGCCATATTCAACGGGAAACGTCGAGGCCGCGATTAAATTCCAACATGGATGCTGATTTATATGGGTA
TAAATGGGCTCGCGATAATGTCGGGCAATCAGGTGCGACAATCTATCGCTTGTATGGGAAGCCCGATGCG
CCAGAGTTGTTTCTGAAACATGGCAAAGGTAGCGTTGCCAATGATGTTACAGATGAGATGGTCAGACTAA
ACTGGCTGACGGAATTTATGCCTCTTCCGACCATCAAGCATTTTATCCGTACTCCTGATGATGCATGGTT
ACTCACCACTGCGATCCCCGGAAAAACAGCATTCCAGGTATTAGAAGAATATCCTGATTCAGGTGAAAAT
ATTGTTGATGCGCTGGCAGTGTTCCTGCGCCGGTTGCATTCGATTCCTGTTTGTAATTGTCCTTTTAACA
GCGATCGCGTATTTCGTCTCGCTCAGGCGCAATCACGAATGAATAACGGTTTGGTTGATGCGAGTGATTT
TGATGACGAGCGTAATGGCTGGCCTGTTGAACAAGTCTGGAAAGAAATGCATAAACTTTTGCCATTCTCA
CCGGATTCAGTCGTCACTCATGGTGATTTCTCACTTGATAACCTTATTTTTGACGAGGGGAAATTAATAG
GTTGTATTGATGTTGGACGAGTCGGAATCGCAGACCGATACCAGGATCTTGCCATCCTATGGAACTGCCT
CGGTGAGTTTTCTCCTTCATTACAGAAACGGCTTTTTCAAAAATATGGTATTGATAATCCTGATATGAAT
AAATTGCAGTTTCATTTGATGCTCGATGAGTTTTTCTAATCAGAATTGGTTAATTGGTTGTAACACTGGC
AGAGCATTACGCTGACTTGACGGGACGGCGCAAGCTCATGACCAAAATCCCTTAACGTGAGTTACGCGTC
GTTCCACTGAGCGTCAGACCCCGTAGAAAAGATCAAAGGATCTTCTTGAGATCCTTTTTTTCTGCGCGTA
ATCTGCTGCTTGCAAACAAAAAAACCACCGCTACCAGCGGTGGTTTGTTTGCCGGATCAAGAGCTACCAA
CTCTTTTTCCGAAGGTAACTGGCTTCAGCAGAGCGCAGATACCAAATACTGTTCTTCTAGTGTAGCCGTA
GTTAGGCCACCACTTCAAGAACTCTGTAGCACCGCCTACATACCTCGCTCTGCTAATCCTGTTACCAGTG
GCTGCTGCCAGTGGCGATAAGTCGTGTCTTACCGGGTTGGACTCAAGACGATAGTTACCGGATAAGGCGC
AGCGGTCGGGCTGAACGGGGGGTTCGTGCACACAGCCCAGCTTGGAGCGAACGACCTACACCGAACTGAG
ATACCTACAGCGTGAGCTATGAGAAAGCGCCACGCTTCCCGAAGGGAGAAAGGCGGACAGGTATCCGGTA
AGCGGCAGGGTCGGAACAGGAGAGCGCACGAGGGAGCTTCCAGGGGGAAACGCCTGGTATCTTTATAGTC
CTGTCGGGTTTCGCCACCTCTGACTTGAGCGTCGATTTTTGTGATGCTCGTCAGGGGGGCGGAGCCTATG
GAAAAACGCCAGCAACGCGGCCTTTTTACGGTTCCTGGCCTTTTGCTGGCCTTTTGCTCACATGTT
Features (pLannotate 1.2.2; 10 found; start..end, strand, type, name):
    121..213     +  CDS            lacI (fragment): lac repressor; lacI; The lac repressor binds to the lac operator to inhibit transcription in E. coli. This inhibition can be relieved by adding lactose or isopropyl-β-D-thiogalactopyranoside (IPTG).
    268..295     -  terminator     rrnB T2 terminator: transcription terminator T2 from the E. coli rrnB gene
    427..470     +  terminator     rrnB T1 terminator: Escherichia coli rrnB; transcription terminator T1 from the E. coli rrnB gene
    517..553     -  CDS            lacZα (fragment): LacZα fragment of β-galactosidase; lacZ fragment
    592..677     +  protein_bind   attL1 (fragment): mutant version of attL; recombination site for the Gateway® LR reaction LR Clonase™
    668..688     +  protein_bind   attB4: mutant version of attB; core recombination site for the Gateway® BP reaction BP Clonase™
   1681..1805    +  protein_bind   attR1: mutant version of attR; recombination site for the Gateway® LR reaction LR Clonase™
   1878..1896    -  promoter       T7 promoter: promoter for bacteriophage T7 RNA polymerase
   2030..2839    +  CDS            KanR: aminoglycoside phosphotransferase; aph(3')-Ia; confers resistance to kanamycin in bacteria or G418 (Geneticin®) in eukaryotes
   2986..3574    +  rep_origin     ori: high-copy-number ColE1/pMB1/pBR322/pUC origin of replication
