[The description below was written by a language model from this plasmid's Addgene catalogue record and pLannotate feature annotations shown in this document.]
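Description:
pCFJ1117 is a Gateway entry clone for the first ("4-1") slot of the three-fragment MultiSite Gateway system, built in the pDONR P4-P1R backbone and carrying the C. elegans smu-1 promoter. It is a small plasmid of about 3.6 kb that is maintained in E. coli through a high-copy ColE1/pUC-type origin and selected with kanamycin via the aminoglycoside phosphotransferase (KanR) gene. The annotated rrnB T1 and T2 terminators sit upstream of the cloning region, where they insulate the insert from read-through transcription in bacteria. A T7 promoter and short lacI and lacZα fragments are backbone remnants with no evident role in the construct's function.

The payload lies between the recombination sites at roughly positions 690 to 1680, a stretch of about 1 kb that the automated feature table leaves unannotated. The upstream site is detected as an attL fragment overlapping an attB4 core, which fits the attL4 site expected in a 4-1 entry clone, and the downstream site is attR1. The "no_atg" designation indicates that the promoter fragment lacks a start codon, so translation initiates from the coding sequence supplied by the second-slot entry clone. According to the record, the promoter contains PATCs (periodic An/Tn clusters), non-coding DNA motifs associated with resistance to germline silencing.

In use, the plasmid is combined in an LR reaction with a gene entry clone, a 3' UTR entry clone and a destination vector to assemble worm expression constructs. It is intended for germline transgene expression from simple extrachromosomal arrays in C. elegans.
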