Addgene plasmid #159886: pCFJ1117 - [4-1] - Promoter - Psmu-1(no_atg)
Purpose: Three-fragment Gateway compatible promoter with PATCs for germline expression from arrays
Depositing lab: Christian Froekjaer-Jensen. Depositing organization: King Abdullah University of Science and Technology (KAUST). Publication: Engineering rules that minimize germline silencing of transgenes in simple extrachromosomal arrays in C. elegans. Aljohani MD, El Mouridi S, Priyadarshini M, Vargas-Velazquez AM, Frokjaer-Jensen C. Nat Commun. 2020 Dec 9;11(1):6300. doi: 10.1038/s41467-020-19898-0. PubMed 33298957.
Backbone
  Vector backbone: pDONR P4-P1R
  Vector type: Worm Expression
Growth in bacteria
  Bacterial resistance: Kanamycin, 50 μg/mL
  Growth temperature: 37°C
  Growth strain: DH5alpha
  Copy number: High Copy
Gene/Insert
  Gene/Insert name: [4-1] - Promoter - Psmu-1(no_atg)
  Species: C. elegans (nematode)
  Mutation: Not applicable
  Cloning method: Gateway Cloning
Terms and licenses: Academic/Nonprofit Terms; Industry Terms: Not Available to Industry
Depositor comments: See www.wormbuilder.org for more information.
How to cite: pCFJ1117 - [4-1] - Promoter - Psmu-1(no_atg) was a gift from Christian Froekjaer-Jensen (Addgene plasmid # 159886 ; http://n2t.net/addgene:159886 ; RRID:Addgene_159886)
